Addgene plasmid #162755: pMSCVII-BFP
Purpose: Retroviral (MSCV) expression of mTagBFP2 fluorescent protein
Depositing lab: Maki Nakayama. Depositing organization: University of Colorado Denver and Anschutz Medical Campus. Publication: Multiplex T-cell Stimulation Assay Utilizing a T-cell Activation Reporter-based Detection System. Landry LG, Mann SE, Anderson AM, Nakayama M. Bio Protoc. 2021 Jan 20;11(2):e3883. doi: 10.21769/BioProtoc.3883. eCollection 2021 Jan 20. PubMed 33732772.
Backbone
  Vector backbone: pMSCVII
  Backbone manufacturer: Maki Nakayama
  Vector type: Mammalian Expression, Retroviral
Growth in bacteria
  Bacterial resistance: Ampicillin, 100 μg/mL
  Growth temperature: 37°C
  Growth strain: NEB Stable
  Copy number: High Copy
Gene/Insert
  Gene/Insert name: mTagBFP2
  Species: Other
  Cloning method: Gibson Cloning
  Sequencing primers: 5′ 5pMIG; 3′ 3LTR-2
Terms and licenses: Academic/Nonprofit Terms; Industry Terms: Not Available to Industry
How to cite: pMSCVII-BFP was a gift from Maki Nakayama (Addgene plasmid # 162755 ; http://n2t.net/addgene:162755 ; RRID:Addgene_162755)
