[The description below was written by a language model from this plasmid's Addgene catalogue record and pLannotate feature annotations shown in this document.]
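Description:
pMSCVII-BFP is a gammaretroviral transfer vector built on the pMSCVII backbone, a murine stem cell virus (MSCV)-type plasmid of about 5.9 kb, designed to deliver and express the blue fluorescent protein mTagBFP2 in mammalian cells. In bacteria it is maintained through a high-copy ColE1/pUC-type origin and selected with ampicillin via the β-lactamase gene and its native promoter. The remaining bacterial-side annotations (lac promoter/operator and CAP site, plus fragments of lacI, lacZα, rop, bom, the tetracycline resistance gene and a short env remnant) appear to be non-functional leftovers of the backbone's cloning history rather than working parts.

The proviral region is flanked by 5' and 3' long terminal repeats of murine embryonic stem cell virus origin. Downstream of the 5' LTR lie the Ψ packaging signal and a truncated MMLV gag segment lacking its start codon, which extends the packaging signal and improves encapsidation of the genomic RNA without producing Gag protein. The mTagBFP2 coding sequence, inserted by Gibson assembly, follows directly and is trailed by a short multiple cloning site remnant. No internal promoter or IRES is annotated, so expression is presumably driven by the 5' LTR, with the 3' LTR supplying polyadenylation. Because gag, pol and env functions are absent, these must be supplied in trans by a packaging cell line or helper plasmids to generate replication-incompetent virus.

mTagBFP2 is a rapidly maturing, monomeric, acid-tolerant blue protein derived from Entacmaea quadricolor. The vector serves to stably mark transduced cells with blue fluorescence, and the associated publication concerns a multiplexed T-cell stimulation assay based on fluorescent reporter detection, where such a colour label would be useful for distinguishing cell populations.
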