Features (pLannotate 1.2.2; 18 found; start..end, strand, type, name):
      1..517     +  LTR            5' LTR: 5' long terminal repeat from murine embryonic stem cell virus
    581..922     +  misc_feature   MESV Ψ: packaging signal of murine embryonic stem cell virus
    989..1405    +  CDS            gag (truncated): truncated Moloney murine leukemia virus (MMLV) gag gene lacking the start codon
   1426..2136    +  CDS            mTagBFP2: mTagBFP2 is a basic (constitutively fluorescent) blue fluorescent protein published in 2011, derived from Entacmaea quadricolor. It is reported to be a very rapidly-maturing monomer with very low acid sensitivity.
   2146..2164    +  misc_feature   MCS (fragment): pUC18/19 multiple cloning site
   2284..2798    +  LTR            3' LTR: 3' long terminal repeat from murine embryonic stem cell virus
   2960..2976    -  protein_bind   lac operator: The lac repressor binds to the lac operator to inhibit transcription in E. coli. This inhibition can be relieved by adding lactose or isopropyl-β-D-thiogalactopyranoside (IPTG). lac repressor encoded by lacI
   2984..3014    -  promoter       lac promoter: promoter for the E. coli lac operon
   3029..3050    -  protein_bind   CAP binding site: CAP binding activates transcription in the presence of cAMP. E. coli catabolite activator protein
   3063..3155    -  CDS            lacI (fragment): lac repressor; lacI; The lac repressor binds to the lac operator to inhibit transcription in E. coli. This inhibition can be relieved by adding lactose or isopropyl-β-D-thiogalactopyranoside (IPTG).
   3338..3926    -  rep_origin     ori: high-copy-number ColE1/pMB1/pBR322/pUC origin of replication
   4097..4957    -  CDS            AmpR: β-lactamase; bla; confers resistance to ampicillin, carbenicillin, and related antibiotics
   4958..5062    -  promoter       AmpR promoter: bla
   5157..5192    +  CDS            rop (fragment): Rop protein, which maintains plasmids at low copy number; rop
   5294..5393    +  misc_feature   bom (fragment): basis of mobility region from pBR322
   5399..5548    -  CDS            lacZα (fragment): LacZα fragment of β-galactosidase; lacZ fragment
   5548..5749    -  CDS            TcR (fragment): tetracycline efflux protein; tet; confers resistance to tetracycline
   5750..5848    +  CDS            env (fragment): murine leukemia virus gPr80 envelope polyprotein precursor; env; proteolytically cleaved into gp70SU and p15TM subunits
>Addgene plasmid #162755 | pMSCVII-BFP | addgene full sequence | sequence record 321434 | Addgene NGS Result
AATGAAAGACCCCACCTGTAGGTTTGGCAAGCTAGCTTAAGTAACGCCATTTTGCAAGGCATGGAAAATA
CATAACTGAGAATAGAGAAGTTCAGATCAAGGTTAGGAACAGAGAGACAGCAGAATATGGGCCAAACAGG
ATATCTGTGGTAAGCAGTTCCTGCCCCGGCTCAGGGCCAAGAACAGATGGTCCCCAGATGCGGTCCCGCC
CTCAGCAGTTTCTAGAGAACCATCAGATGTTTCCAGGGTGCCCCAAGGACCTGAAATGACCCTGTGCCTT
ATTTGAACTAACCAATCAGTTCGCTTCTCGCTTCTGTTCGCGCGCTTCTGCTCCCCGAGCTCAATAAAAG
AGCCCACAACCCCTCACTCGGCGCGCCAGTCCTCCGATAGACTGCGTCGCCCGGGTACCCGTATTCCCAA
TAAAGCCTCTTGCTGTTTGCATCCGAATCGTGGACTCGCTGATCCTTGGGAGGGTCTCCTCAGATTGATT
GACTGCCCACCTCGGGGGTCTTTCATTTGGAGGTTCCACCGAGATTTGGAGACCCCTGCCCAGGGACCAC
CGACCCCCCCGCCGGGAGGTAAGCTGGCCAGCGGTCGTTTCGTGTCTGTCTCTGTCTTTGTGCGTGTTTG
TGCCGGCATCTAATGTTTGCGCCTGCGTCTGTACTAGTTAGCTAACTAGCTCTGTATCTGGCGGACCCGT
GGTGGAACTGACGAGTTCTGAACACCCGGCCGCAACCCTGGGAGACGTCCCAGGGACTTTGGGGGCCGTT
TTTGTGGCCCGACCTGAGGAAGGGAGTCGATGTGGAATCCGACCCCGTCAGGATATGTGGTTCTGGTAGG
AGACGAGAACCTAAAACAGTTCCCGCCTCCGTCTGAATTTTTGCTTTCGGTTTGGAACCGAAGCCGCGCG
TCTTGTCTGCTGCAGCGCTGCAGCATCGTTCTGTGTTGTCTCTGTCTGACTGTGTTTCTGTATTTGTCTG
AAAATTAGGGCCAGACTGTTACCACTCCCTTAAGTTTGACCTTAGGTCACTGGAAAGATGTCGAGCGGAT
CGCTCACAACCAGTCGGTAGATGTCAAGAAGAGACGTTGGGTTACCTTCTGCTCTGCAGAATGGCCAACC
TTTAACGTCGGATGGCCGCGAGACGGCACCTTTAACCGAGACCTCATCACCCAGGTTAAGATCAAGGTCT
TTTCACCTGGCCCGCATGGACACCCAGACCAGGTCCCCTACATCGTGACCTGGGAAGCCTTGGCTTTTGA
CCCCCCTCCCTGGGTCAAGCCCTTTGTACACCCTAAGCCTCCGCCTCCTCTTCCTCCATCCGCCCCGTCT
CTCCCCCTTGAACCTCCTCGTTCGACCCCGCCTCGATCCTCCCTTTATCCAGCCCTCACTCCTTCTCTAG
GCGCCGGAATTCAGATCTAGCCACCATGGTGTCTAAGGGCGAAGAGCTGATTAAGGAGAACATGCACATG
AAGCTGTACATGGAGGGCACCGTGGACAACCATCACTTCAAGTGCACATCCGAGGGCGAAGGCAAGCCCT
ACGAGGGCACCCAGACCATGAGAATCAAGGTGGTCGAGGGCGGCCCTCTCCCCTTCGCCTTCGACATCCT
GGCTACTAGCTTCCTCTACGGCAGCAAGACCTTCATCAACCACACCCAGGGCATCCCCGACTTCTTCAAG
CAGTCCTTCCCTGAGGGCTTCACATGGGAGAGAGTCACCACATACGAAGACGGGGGCGTGCTGACCGCTA
CCCAGGACACCAGCCTCCAGGACGGCTGCCTCATCTACAACGTCAAGATCAGAGGGGTGAACTTCACATC
CAACGGCCCTGTGATGCAGAAGAAAACACTCGGCTGGGAGGCCTTCACCGAGACGCTGTACCCCGCTGAC
GGCGGCCTGGAAGGCAGAAACGACATGGCCCTGAAGCTCGTGGGCGGGAGCCATCTGATCGCAAACGCCA
AGACCACATATAGATCCAAGAAACCCGCTAAGAACCTCAAGATGCCTGGCGTCTACTATGTGGACTACAG
ACTGGAAAGAATCAAGGAGGCCAACAACGAGACCTACGTCGAGCAGCACGAGGTGGCAGTGGCCAGATAC
TGCGACCTCCCTAGCAAACTGGGGCACAAGCTTAATTGACTCGAGCCTGCAGGCATGCAAGCTTCAGGTA
GCCGGCTAACGTTAACAACCGGTACCTCTAGAACTATAGCTAGCATGCGCAAATTTAAAGCGCTGATATC
GATAAAATAAAAGATTTTATTTAGTCTCCAGAAAAAGGGGGGAATGAAAGACCCCACCTGTAGGTTTGGC
AAGCTAGCTTAAGTAACGCCATTTTGCAAGGCATGGAAAATACATAACTGAGAATAGAGAAGTTCAGATC
AAGGTTAGGAACAGAGAGACAGCAGAATATGGGCCAAACAGGATATCTGTGGTAAGCAGTTCCTGCCCCG
GCTCAGGGCCAAGAACAGATGGTCCCCAGATGCGGTCCCGCCCTCAGCAGTTTCTAGAGAACCATCAGAT
GTTTCCAGGGTGCCCCAAGGACCTGAAATGACCCTGTGCCTTATTTGAACTAACCAATCAGTTCGCTTCT
CGCTTCTGTTCGCGCGCTTCTGCTCCCCGAGCTCAATAAAAGAGCCCACAACCCCTCACTCGGCGCGCCA
GTCCTCCGATAGACTGCGTCGCCCGGGTACCCGTGTATCCAATAAACCCTCTTGCAGTTGCATCCGACTT
GTGGTCTCGCTGTTCCTTGGGAGGGTCTCCTCTGAGTGATTGACTACCCGTCAGCGGGGGTCTTTCATGG
GTAACAGTTTCTTGAAGTTGGAGAACAACATTCTGAGGGTAGGAGTCGAATATTAAGTAATCCTGACTCA
ATTAGCCACTGTTTTGAATCCACATACTCCAATACTCCTGAAATAGTTCATTATGGACAGCGCAGAAAGA
GCTGGGGAGAATTGTGAAATTGTTATCCGCTCACAATTCCACACAACATACGAGCCGGAAGCATAAAGTG
TAAAGCCTGGGGTGCCTAATGAGTGAGCTAACTCACATTAATTGCGTTGCGCTCACTGCCCGCTTTCCAG
TCGGGAAACCTGTCGTGCCAGCTGCATTAATGAATCGGCCAACGCGCGGGGAGAGGCGGTTTGCGTATTG
GGCGCTCTTCCGCTTCCTCGCTCACTGACTCGCTGCGCTCGGTCGTTCGGCTGCGGCGAGCGGTATCAGC
TCACTCAAAGGCGGTAATACGGTTATCCACAGAATCAGGGGATAACGCAGGAAAGAACATGTGAGCAAAA
GGCCAGCAAAAGGCCAGGAACCGTAAAAAGGCCGCGTTGCTGGCGTTTTTCCATAGGCTCCGCCCCCCTG
ACGAGCATCACAAAAATCGACGCTCAAGTCAGAGGTGGCGAAACCCGACAGGACTATAAAGATACCAGGC
GTTTCCCCCTGGAAGCTCCCTCGTGCGCTCTCCTGTTCCGACCCTGCCGCTTACCGGATACCTGTCCGCC
TTTCTCCCTTCGGGAAGCGTGGCGCTTTCTCATAGCTCACGCTGTAGGTATCTCAGTTCGGTGTAGGTCG
TTCGCTCCAAGCTGGGCTGTGTGCACGAACCCCCCGTTCAGCCCGACCGCTGCGCCTTATCCGGTAACTA
TCGTCTTGAGTCCAACCCGGTAAGACACGACTTATCGCCACTGGCAGCAGCCACTGGTAACAGGATTAGC
AGAGCGAGGTATGTAGGCGGTGCTACAGAGTTCTTGAAGTGGTGGCCTAACTACGGCTACACTAGAAGAA
CAGTATTTGGTATCTGCGCTCTGCTGAAGCCAGTTACCTTCGGAAAAAGAGTTGGTAGCTCTTGATCCGG
CAAACAAACCACCGCTGGTAGCGGTGGTTTTTTTGTTTGCAAGCAGCAGATTACGCGCAGAAAAAAAGGA
TCTCAAGAAGATCCTTTGATCTTTTCTACGGGGTCTGACGCTCAGTGGAACGAAAACTCACGTTAAGGGA
TTTTGGTCATGAGATTATCAAAAAGGATCTTCACCTAGATCCTTTTAAATTAAAAATGAAGTTTTAAATC
AATCTAAAGTATATATGAGTAAACTTGGTCTGACAGTTACCAATGCTTAATCAGTGAGGCACCTATCTCA
GCGATCTGTCTATTTCGTTCATCCATAGTTGCCTGACTCCCCGTCGTGTAGATAACTACGATACGGGAGG
GCTTACCATCTGGCCCCAGTGCTGCAATGATACCGCGAGACCCACGCTCACCGGCTCCAGATTTATCAGC
AATAAACCAGCCAGCCGGAAGGGCCGAGCGCAGAAGTGGTCCTGCAACTTTATCCGCCTCCATCCAGTCT
ATTAATTGTTGCCGGGAAGCTAGAGTAAGTAGTTCGCCAGTTAATAGTTTGCGCAACGTTGTTGCCATTG
CTACAGGCATCGTGGTGTCACGCTCGTCGTTTGGTATGGCTTCATTCAGCTCCGGTTCCCAACGATCAAG
GCGAGTTACATGATCCCCCATGTTGTGCAAAAAAGCGGTTAGCTCCTTCGGTCCTCCGATCGTTGTCAGA
AGTAAGTTGGCCGCAGTGTTATCACTCATGGTTATGGCAGCACTGCATAATTCTCTTACTGTCATGCCAT
CCGTAAGATGCTTTTCTGTGACTGGTGAGTACTCAACCAAGTCATTCTGAGAATAGTGTATGCGGCGACC
GAGTTGCTCTTGCCCGGCGTCAATACGGGATAATACCGCGCCACATAGCAGAACTTTAAAAGTGCTCATC
ATTGGAAAACGTTCTTCGGGGCGAAAACTCTCAAGGATCTTACCGCTGTTGAGATCCAGTTCGATGTAAC
CCACTCGTGCACCCAACTGATCTTCAGCATCTTTTACTTTCACCAGCGTTTCTGGGTGAGCAAAAACAGG
AAGGCAAAATGCCGCAAAAAAGGGAATAAGGGCGACACGGAAATGTTGAATACTCATACTCTTCCTTTTT
CAATATTATTGAAGCATTTATCAGGGTTATTGTCTCATGAGCGGATACATATTTGAATGTATTTAGAAAA
ATAAACAAATAGGGGTTCCGCGCACATTTCCCCGAAAAGTGCCACCTGACGTCTAAGAAACCATTATTAT
CATGACATTAACCTATAAAAATAGGCGTATCACGAGGCCCTTTCGTCTCGCGCGTTTCGGTGATGACGGT
GAAAACCTCTGACACATGCAGCTCCCGGAGACGGTCACAGCTTGTCTGTAAGCGGATGCCGGGAGCAGAC
AAGCCCGTCAGGGCGCGTCAGCGGGTGTTGGCGGGTGTCGGGGCTGGCTTAACTATGCGGCATCAGAGCA
GATTGTACTGAGAGTGCACCATATGCGGTGTGAAATACCGCACAGATGCGTAAGGAGAAAATACCGCATC
AGGCGCCATTCGCCATTCAGGCTGCGCAACTGTTGGGAAGGGCGATCGGTGCGGGCCTCTTCGCTATTAC
GCCAGCTGGCGAAAGGGGGATGTGCTGCAAGGCGATTAAGTTGGGTAACGCCAGGGTTTTCCCAGTCACG
ACGTTGTAAAACGACGGCGCAAGGAATGGTGCATGCAAGGAGATGGCGCCCAACAGTCCCCCGGCCACGG
GGCCTGCCACCATACCCACGCCGAAACAAGCGCTCATGAGCCCGAAGTGGCGAGCCCGATCTTCCCCATC
GGTGATGTCGGCGATATAGGCGCCAGCAACCGCACCTGTGGCGCCGGTGATGCCGGCCACGATGCGTCCG
GCGTAGAGGCGATTAGTCCAATTTGTTAAAGACAGGATATCAGTGGTCCAGGCTCTAGTTTTGACTCAAC
AATATCACCAGCTGAAGCCTATAGAGTACGAGCCATAGATAAAATAAAAGATTTTATTTAGTCTCCAGAA
AAAGGGGGG
